>Addgene plasmid #235074 | Tad-CBE(CCG3) | addgene full sequence | sequence record 468470 | Addgene NGS Result
TTCACCTAGATCCTTTTAAATTAAAAATGAAGTTTTAAATCAATCTAAAGTATATATGAGTAAACTTGGT
CTGACAGTTACCAATGCTTAATCAGTGAGGCACCTATCTCAGCGATCTGTCTATTTCGTTCATCCATAGT
TGCCTGACTCCCCGTCGTGTAGATAACTACGATACGGGAGGGCTTACCATCTGGCCCCAGTGCTGCAATG
ATACCGCGGCTACCACGCTCACCGGCTCCAGATTTATCAGCAATAAACCAGCCAGCCGGAAGGGCCGAGC
GCAGAAGTGGTCCTGCAACTTTATCCGCCTCCATCCAGTCTATTAATTGTTGCCGGGAAGCTAGAGTAAG
TAGTTCGCCAGTTAATAGTTTGCGCAACGTTGTTGCCATTGCTACAGGCATCGTGGTGTCACGCTCGTCG
TTTGGTATGGCTTCATTCAGCTCCGGTTCCCAACGATCAAGGCGAGTTACATGATCCCCCATGTTGTGCA
AAAAAGCGGTTAGCTCCTTCGGTCCTCCGATCGTTGTCAGAAGTAAGTTGGCCGCAGTGTTATCACTCAT
GGTTATGGCAGCACTGCATAATTCTCTTACTGTCATGCCATCCGTAAGATGCTTTTCTGTGACTGGTGAG
TACTCAACCAAGTCATTCTGAGAATAGTGTATGCGGCGACCGAGTTGCTCTTGCCCGGCGTCAATACGGG
ATAATACCGCGCCACATAGCAGAACTTTAAAAGTGCTCATCATTGGAAAACGTTCTTCGGGGCGAAAACT
CTCAAGGATCTTACCGCTGTTGAGATCCAGTTCGATGTAACCCACTCGTGCACCCAACTGATCTTCAGCA
TCTTTTACTTTCACCAGCGTTTCTGGGTGAGCAAAAACAGGAAGGCAAAATGCCGCAAAAAAGGGAATAA
GGGCGACACGGAAATGTTGAATACTCATACTCTTCCTTTTTCAATATTATTGAAGCATTTATCAGGGTTA
TTGTCTCATGAGCGGATACATATTTGAATGTATTTAGAAAAATAAACAAATAGGGGTTCCGCGCACATTT
CCCCGAAAAGTGCCACCTGACGTCGACGGATCGGGAGATCGATCTCCCGATCCCCTAGGGTCGACTCTCA
GTACAATCTGCTCTGATGCCGCATAGTTAAGCCAGTATCTGCTCCCTGCTTGTGTGTTGGAGGTCGCTGA
GTAGTGCGCGAGCAAAATTTAAGCTACAACAAGGCAAGGCTTGACCGACAATTGCATGAAGAATCTGCTT
AGGGTTAGGCGTTTTGCGCTGCTTCGCGATGTACGGGCCAGATATACGCGTTGACATTGATTATTGACTA
GTTATTAATAGTAATCAATTACGGGGTCATTAGTTCATAGCCCATATATGGAGTTCCGCGTTACATAACT
TACGGTAAATGGCCCGCCTGGCTGACCGCCCAACGACCCCCGCCCATTGACGTCAATAATGACGTATGTT
CCCATAGTAACGCCAATAGGGACTTTCCATTGACGTCAATGGGTGGAGTATTTACGGTAAACTGCCCACT
TGGCAGTACATCAAGTGTATCATATGCCAAGTACGCCCCCTATTGACGTCAATGACGGTAAATGGCCCGC
CTGGCATTATGCCCAGTACATGACCTTATGGGACTTTCCTACTTGGCAGTACATCTACGTATTAGTCATC
GCTATTACCATGGTGATGCGGTTTTGGCAGTACATCAATGGGCGTGGATAGCGGTTTGACTCACGGGGAT
TTCCAAGTCTCCACCCCATTGACGTCAATGGGAGTTTGTTTTGGCACCAAAATCAACGGGACTTTCCAAA
ATGTCGTAACAACTCCGCCCCATTGACGCAAATGGGCGGTAGGCGTGTACGGTGGGAGGTCTATATAAGC
AGAGCTGGTTTAGTGAACCGTCAGATCCGCTAGAGATCCGCGGCCGCTAATACGACTCACTATAGGGAGA
GCCGCCACCATGAAACGGACAGCCGACGGAAGCGAGTTCGAGTCACCAAAGAAGAAGCGGAAAGTCTCTG
AAGTCGAGTTTAGCCACGAGTATTGGATGAGGCACGCACTGACCCTGGCAAAGCGAGCACGGGATGAAAA
TCAGTGTCCCGTGGGCGCCGTGCTGGTGCTCAACAATAGAGTGATCGGAGAGGGATGGCCTCTGACTTCG
TCGAATCACGACCCTACCGCACACGCAGAGATCATGGCACTGAGGCAGGGAGGCCTGGTCATGCAGAATT
ACCGCCTGTACGATGCCACCCTGTATTCGACACTCGAGCCATGCGTGATGTGCGCAGGAGCAATGATCCA
CAGCAGGATCGGAAGAGTGGTGTTCGGAGTGCGGAATGGTATGTCTGGCGCAGTAGGCTCCCTGATGAAT
GTGCTGCACTACCCCGGCATAAAGCACCGGGTGGAGATCACAGAGGGAATCCTGGCAGACGAGTGCGCCG
CCCTGCTGTGCCGTTTCTTTAGAATGCCGAGACGGGTGTTCAAGGCCCAGAAGAAGGCACAGAGCTCCAC
CGACTCTGGAGGATCTAGCGGAGGATCCTCTGGCAGCGAGACACCAGGAACAAGCGAGTCAGCAACACCA
GAGAGCAGTGGCGGCAGCAGCGGCGGCAGCGACAAGAAGTACAGCATCGGCCTGGCCATCGGCACCAACT
CTGTGGGCTGGGCCGTGATCACCGACGAGTACAAGGTGCCCAGCAAGAAATTCAAGGTGCTGGGCAACAC
CGACCGGCACAGCATCAAGAAGAACCTGATCGGAGCCCTGCTGTTCGACAGCGGCGAAACAGCCGAGGCC
ACCCGGCTGAAGAGAACCGCCAGAAGAAGATACACCAGACGGAAGAACCGGATCTGCTATCTGCAAGAGA
TCTTCAGCAACGAGATGGCCAAGGTGGACGACAGCTTCTTCCACAGACTGGAAGAGTCCTTCCTGGTGGA
AGAGGATAAGAAGCACGAGCGGCACCCCATCTTCGGCAACATCGTGGACGAGGTGGCCTACCACGAGAAG
TACCCCACCATCTACCACCTGAGAAAGAAACTGGTGGACAGCACCGACAAGGCCGACCTGCGGCTGATCT
ATCTGGCCCTGGCCCACATGATCAAGTTCCGGGGCCACTTCCTGATCGAGGGCGACCTGAACCCCGACAA
CAGCGACGTGGACAAGCTGTTCATCCAGCTGGTGCAGACCTACAACCAGCTGTTCGAGGAAAACCCCATC
AACGCCAGCGGCGTGGACGCCAAGGCCATCCTGTCTGCCAGACTGAGCAAGAGCAGACGGCTGGAAAATC
TGATCGCCCAGCTGCCCGGCGAAAAGAAGAATGGCCTGTTCGGAAACCTGATTGCCCTGAGCCTGGGCCT
GACCCCCAACTTCAAGAGCAACTTCGACCTGGCCGAGGATGCCAAACTGCAGCTGAGCAAGGACACCTAC
GACGACGACCTGGACAACCTGCTGGCCCAGATCGGCGACCAGTACGCCGACCTGTTTCTGGCCGCCAAGA
ACCTGTCCGACGCCATCCTGCTGAGCGACATCCTGAGAGTGAACACCGAGATCACCAAGGCCCCCCTGAG
CGCCTCTATGATCAAGAGATACGACGAGCACCACCAGGACCTGACCCTGCTGAAAGCTCTCGTGCGGCAG
CAGCTGCCTGAGAAGTACAAAGAGATTTTCTTCGACCAGAGCAAGAACGGCTACGCCGGCTACATTGACG
GCGGAGCCAGCCAGGAAGAGTTCTACAAGTTCATCAAGCCCATCCTGGAAAAGATGGACGGCACCGAGGA
ACTGCTCGTGAAGCTGAACAGAGAGGACCTGCTGCGGAAGCAGCGGACCTTCGACAACGGCAGCATCCCC
CACCAGATCCACCTGGGAGAGCTGCACGCCATTCTGCGGCGGCAGGAAGATTTTTACCCATTCCTGAAGG
ACAACCGGGAAAAGATCGAGAAGATCCTGACCTTCCGCATCCCCTACTACGTGGGCCCTCTGGCCAGGGG
AAACAGCAGATTCGCCTGGATGACCAGAAAGAGCGAGGAAACCATCACCCCCTGGAACTTCGAGGAAGTG
GTGGACAAGGGCGCTTCCGCCCAGAGCTTCATCGAGCGGATGACCAACTTCGATAAGAACCTGCCCAACG
AGAAGGTGCTGCCCAAGCACAGCCTGCTGTACGAGTACTTCACCGTGTATAACGAGCTGACCAAAGTGAA
ATACGTGACCGAGGGAATGAGAAAGCCCGCCTTCCTGAGCGGCGAGCAGAAAAAGGCCATCGTGGACCTG
CTGTTCAAGACCAACCGGAAAGTGACCGTGAAGCAGCTGAAAGAGGACTACTTCAAGAAAATCGAGTGCT
TCGACTCCGTGGAAATCTCCGGCGTGGAAGATCGGTTCAACGCCTCCCTGGGCACATACCACGATCTGCT
GAAAATTATCAAGGACAAGGACTTCCTGGACAATGAGGAAAACGAGGACATTCTGGAAGATATCGTGCTG
ACCCTGACACTGTTTGAGGACAGAGAGATGATCGAGGAACGGCTGAAAACCTATGCCCACCTGTTCGACG
ACAAAGTGATGAAGCAGCTGAAGCGGCGGAGATACACCGGCTGGGGCAGGCTGAGCCGGAAGCTGATCAA
CGGCATCCGGGACAAGCAGTCCGGCAAGACAATCCTGGATTTCCTGAAGTCCGACGGCTTCGCCAACAGA
AACTTCATGCAGCTGATCCACGACGACAGCCTGACCTTTAAAGAGGACATCCAGAAAGCCCAGGTGTCCG
GCCAGGGCGATAGCCTGCACGAGCACATTGCCAATCTGGCCGGCAGCCCCGCCATTAAGAAGGGCATCCT
GCAGACAGTGAAGGTGGTGGACGAGCTCGTGAAAGTGATGGGCCGGCACAAGCCCGAGAACATCGTGATC
GAAATGGCCAGAGAGAACCAGACCACCCAGAAGGGACAGAAGAACAGCCGCGAGAGAATGAAGCGGATCG
AAGAGGGCATCAAAGAGCTGGGCAGCCAGATCCTGAAAGAACACCCCGTGGAAAACACCCAGCTGCAGAA
CGAGAAGCTGTACCTGTACTACCTGCAGAATGGGCGGGATATGTACGTGGACCAGGAACTGGACATCAAC
CGGCTGTCCGACTACGATGTGGACCATATCGTGCCTCAGAGCTTTCTGAAGGACGACTCCATCGACAACA
AGGTGCTGACCAGAAGCGACAAGAACCGGGGCAAGAGCGACAACGTGCCCTCCGAAGAGGTCGTGAAGAA
GATGAAGAACTACTGGCGGCAGCTGCTGAACGCCAAGCTGATTACCCAGAGAAAGTTCGACAATCTGACC
AAGGCCGAGAGAGGCGGCCTGAGCGAACTGGATAAGGCCGGCTTCATCAAGAGACAGCTGGTGGAAACCC
GGCAGATCACAAAGCACGTGGCACAGATCCTGGACTCCCGGATGAACACTAAGTACGACGAGAATGACAA
GCTGATCCGGGAAGTGAAAGTGATCACCCTGAAGTCCAAGCTGGTGTCCGATTTCCGGAAGGATTTCCAG
TTTTACAAAGTGCGCGAGATCAACAACTACCACCACGCCCACGACGCCTACCTGAACGCCGTCGTGGGAA
CCGCCCTGATCAAAAAGTACCCTAAGCTGGAAAGCGAGTTCGTGTACGGCGACTACAAGGTGTACGACGT
GCGGAAGATGATCGCCAAGAGCGAGCAGGAAATCGGCAAGGCTACCGCCAAGTACTTCTTCTACAGCAAC
ATCATGAACTTTTTCAAGACCGAGATTACCCTGGCCAACGGCGAGATCCGGAAGCGGCCTCTGATCGAGA
CAAACGGCGAAACCGGGGAGATCGTGTGGGATAAGGGCCGGGATTTTGCCACCGTGCGGAAAGTGCTGAG
CATGCCCCAAGTGAATATCGTGAAAAAGACCGAGGTGCAGACAGGCGGCTTCAGCAAAGAGTCTATCCTG
CCCAAGAGGAACAGCGATAAGCTGATCGCCAGAAAGAAGGACTGGGACCCTAAGAAGTACGGCGGCTTCG
ACAGCCCCACCGTGGCCTATTCTGTGCTGGTGGTGGCCAAAGTGGAAAAGGGCAAGTCCAAGAAACTGAA
GAGTGTGAAAGAGCTGCTGGGGATCACCATCATGGAAAGAAGCAGCTTCGAGAAGAATCCCATCGACTTT
CTGGAAGCCAAGGGCTACAAAGAAGTGAAAAAGGACCTGATCATCAAGCTGCCTAAGTACTCCCTGTTCG
AGCTGGAAAACGGCCGGAAGAGAATGCTGGCCTCTGCCGGCGAACTGCAGAAGGGAAACGAACTGGCCCT
GCCCTCCAAATATGTGAACTTCCTGTACCTGGCCAGCCACTATGAGAAGCTGAAGGGCTCCCCCGAGGAT
AATGAGCAGAAACAGCTGTTTGTGGAACAGCACAAGCACTACCTGGACGAGATCATCGAGCAGATCAGCG
AGTTCTCCAAGAGAGTGATCCTGGCCGACGCTAATCTGGACAAAGTGCTGTCCGCCTACAACAAGCACCG
GGATAAGCCCATCAGAGAGCAGGCCGAGAATATCATCCACCTGTTTACCCTGACCAATCTGGGAGCCCCT
GCCGCCTTCAAGTACTTTGACACCACCATCGACCGGAAGAGGTACACCAGCACCAAAGAGGTGCTGGACG
CCACCCTGATCCACCAGAGCATCACCGGCCTGTACGAGACACGGATCGACCTGTCTCAGCTGGGAGGTGA
CAGCGGCGGGAGCGGCGGGAGCGGGGGGAGCACTAATCTGAGCGACATCATTGAGAAGGAGACTGGGAAA
CAGCTGGTCATTCAGGAGTCCATCCTGATGCTGCCTGAGGAGGTGGAGGAAGTGATCGGCAACAAGCCAG
AGTCTGACATCCTGGTGCACACCGCCTACGACGAGTCCACAGATGAGAATGTGATGCTGCTGACCTCTGA
CGCCCCCGAGTATAAGCCTTGGGCCCTGGTCATCCAGGATTCTAACGGCGAGAATAAGATCAAGATGCTG
AGCGGAGGATCCGGAGGATCTGGAGGCAGCACCAACCTGTCTGACATCATCGAGAAGGAGACAGGCAAGC
AGCTGGTCATCCAGGAGAGCATCCTGATGCTGCCCGAAGAAGTCGAAGAAGTGATCGGAAACAAGCCTGA
GAGCGATATCCTGGTCCATACCGCCTACGACGAGAGTACCGACGAAAATGTGATGCTGCTGACATCCGAC
GCCCCAGAGTATAAGCCCTGGGCTCTGGTCATCCAGGATTCCAACGGAGAGAACAAAATCAAAATGCTGT
CTGGCGGCTCAAAAAGAACCGCCGACGGCAGCGAATTCGAGCCCAAGAAGAAGAGGAAAGTCTAACCGGT
CATCATCACCATCACCATTGAGTTTAAACCCGCTGATCAGCCTCGACTGTGCCTTCTAGTTGCCAGCCAT
CTGTTGTTTGCCCCTCCCCCGTGCCTTCCTTGACCCTGGAAGGTGCCACTCCCACTGTCCTTTCCTAATA
AAATGAGGAAATTGCATCGCATTGTCTGAGTAGGTGTCATTCTATTCTGGGGGGTGGGGTGGGGCAGGAC
AGCAAGGGGGAGGATTGGGAAGACAATAGCAGGCATGCTGGGGATGCGGTGGGCTCTATGGCTTCTGAGG
CGGAAAGAACCAGCTGGGGCTCGATACCGTCGACCTCTAGCTAGAGCTTGGCGTAATCATGGTCATAGCT
GTTTCCTGTGTGAAATTGTTATCCGCTCACAATTCCACACAACATACGAGCCGGAAGCATAAAGTGTAAA
GCCTAGGGTGCCTAATGAGTGAGCTAACTCACATTAATTGCGTTGCGCTCACTGCCCGCTTTCCAGTCGG
GAAACCTGTCGTGCCAGCTGCATTAATGAATCGGCCAACGCGCGGGGAGAGGCGGTTTGCGTATTGGGCG
CTCTTCCGCTTCCTCGCTCACTGACTCGCTGCGCTCGGTCGTTCGGCTGCGGCGAGCGGTATCAGCTCAC
TCAAAGGCGGTAATACGGTTATCCACAGAATCAGGGGATAACGCAGGAAAGAACATGTGAGCAAAAGGCC
AGCAAAAGGCCAGGAACCGTAAAAAGGCCGCGTTGCTGGCGTTTTTCCATAGGCTCCGCCCCCCTGACGA
GCATCACAAAAATCGACGCTCAAGTCAGAGGTGGCGAAACCCGACAGGACTATAAAGATACCAGGCGTTT
CCCCCTGGAAGCTCCCTCGTGCGCTCTCCTGTTCCGACCCTGCCGCTTACCGGATACCTGTCCGCCTTTC
TCCCTTCGGGAAGCGTGGCGCTTTCTCATAGCTCACGCTGTAGGTATCTCAGTTCGGTGTAGGTCGTTCG
CTCCAAGCTGGGCTGTGTGCACGAACCCCCCGTTCAGCCCGACCGCTGCGCCTTATCCGGTAACTATCGT
CTTGAGTCCAACCCGGTAAGACACGACTTATCGCCACTGGCAGCAGCCACTGGTAACAGGATTAGCAGAG
CGAGGTATGTAGGCGGTGCTACAGAGTTCTTGAAGTGGTGGCCTAACTACGGCTACACTAGAAGAACAGT
ATTTGGTATCTGCGCTCTGCTGAAGCCAGTTACCTTCGGAAAAAGAGTTGGTAGCTCTTGATCCGGCAAA
CAAACCACCGCTGGTAGCGGTGGTTTTTTTGTTTGCAAGCAGCAGATTACGCGCAGAAAAAAAGGATCTC
AAGAAGATCCTTTGATCTTTTCTACGGGGTCTGACACTCAGTGGAACGAAAACTCACGTTAAGGGATTTT
GGTCATGAGATTATCAAAAAGGATC
Features (pLannotate 1.2.2; 17 found; start..end, strand, type, name):
     78..938     -  CDS            AmpR: β-lactamase; bla; confers resistance to ampicillin, carbenicillin, and related antibiotics
    939..1043    -  promoter       AmpR promoter: bla
   1114..1158    -  misc_feature   bom (fragment): basis of mobility region from pBR322
   1313..1692    +  enhancer       CMV enhancer: human cytomegalovirus immediate early enhancer
   1693..1896    +  promoter       CMV promoter: human cytomegalovirus (CMV) immediate early promoter
   1938..1956    +  promoter       T7 promoter: promoter for bacteriophage T7 RNA polymerase
   2027..2506    +  CDS            tadA: TADA_ECOLI - Also known as yfhC. Experimental evidence at protein level: Swiss-Prot protein existence level 1. Catalyzes the deamination of adenosine to inosine at the wobble position 34 of tRNA(Arg2). Essential for cell viability. From Escherichia coli (strain K12).
   2621..6717    +  CDS            Cas9 (fragment): Cas9 (Csn1) endonuclease from the Streptococcus pyogenes Type II CRISPR/Cas system generates RNA-guided double strand breaks in DNA
   7031..7279    +  CDS            UGI: UNGI_BPPB2 - Experimental evidence at protein level: Swiss-Prot protein existence level 1. This protein binds specifically and reversibly to the host uracil-DNA glycosylase, preventing removal of uracil residues from PBS2 DNA by the host uracil-excision repair system. From Bacillus phage PBS2 (Bacteriophage PBS2).
   7397..7621    +  polyA_signal   bGH poly(A) signal: bovine growth hormone polyadenylation signal
   7625..7646    +  promoter       SV40 promoter (fragment): SV40 enhancer and early promoter
   7651..7667    +  misc_feature   MCS (fragment): pBluescript multiple cloning site
   7716..7732    -  protein_bind   lac operator: The lac repressor binds to the lac operator to inhibit transcription in E. coli. This inhibition can be relieved by adding lactose or isopropyl-β-D-thiogalactopyranoside (IPTG). lac repressor encoded by lacI
   7740..7770    -  promoter       lac promoter: promoter for the E. coli lac operon
   7785..7806    -  protein_bind   CAP binding site: CAP binding activates transcription in the presence of cAMP. E. coli catabolite activator protein
   7819..7911    -  CDS            lacI (fragment): lac repressor; lacI; The lac repressor binds to the lac operator to inhibit transcription in E. coli. This inhibition can be relieved by adding lactose or isopropyl-β-D-thiogalactopyranoside (IPTG).
   8094..8682    -  rep_origin     ori: high-copy-number ColE1/pMB1/pBR322/pUC origin of replication
