[The description below was written by a language model from this plasmid's Addgene catalogue record and pLannotate feature annotations shown in this document.]
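Description:
Tad-CBE(CCG3) is a mammalian expression plasmid for a cytosine base editor, built on a pCMV backbone and assembled by Golden Gate cloning. It is propagated in E. coli as a high-copy plasmid through a ColE1/pBR322-type origin of replication and selected with ampicillin via the β-lactamase gene and its native promoter. Small backbone remnants (a bom fragment, lac promoter/operator and CAP site, lacI, MCS and SV40 promoter fragments) are annotated but do not appear to contribute to the payload.

The roughly 5.4 kb synthetic insert is a single fusion protein driven by the human CMV immediate-early enhancer and promoter and terminated by the bovine growth hormone polyadenylation signal. A T7 promoter lies just upstream of the coding region and could support in vitro transcription. The open reading frame begins with a bipartite NLS, followed by a deaminase domain derived from E. coli TadA, then the SpCas9 D10A nickase, two copies of the phage PBS2 uracil glycosylase inhibitor (UGI), and a C-terminal bipartite NLS. The automated feature table annotates only one UGI copy, although the catalogue entry lists two. In this architecture the guide RNA-programmed nickase positions the deaminase on the exposed DNA strand, where the TadA-derived variant deaminates cytosine to uracil. UGI blocks uracil excision repair, and nicking of the opposite strand favours a permanent C•G to T•A conversion. The associated publication concerns high-precision cytosine base editors obtained by evolving nucleic-acid-recognition hotspots in the deaminase. The "CCG3" designation presumably names one such evolved variant, though the record does not define its specific mutations or sequence preference. No guide RNA cassette is annotated, so a guide must be supplied separately.
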