Addgene plasmid #235074: Tad-CBE(CCG3)
Purpose: Expresses Tad-CBE(CCG3) in mammalian cells.
Depositing lab: Weixin Tang. Publication: High-precision cytosine base editors by evolving nucleic-acid-recognition hotspots in deaminase. Wu Y, Xiao YL, Tang W. Nat Biotechnol. 2025 Jul 7:10.1038/s41587-025-02678-w. doi: 10.1038/s41587-025-02678-w. PubMed 40624252.
Backbone
  Vector backbone: pCMV with a BR322 origin
  Backbone size w/o insert (bp): 3402
  Vector type: Mammalian Expression, CRISPR
Growth in bacteria
  Bacterial resistance: Ampicillin, 100 μg/mL
  Growth temperature: 37°C
  Growth strain: DH5alpha
  Copy number: High Copy
Gene/Insert
  Gene/Insert name: Tad-CBE(CCG3)-SpCas9 D10A
  Species: Synthetic
  Insert size (bp): 5373
  Tag / fusion protein: bpNLS (N terminal on insert); 2xUGI, bpNLS (C terminal on insert)
  Cloning method: Golden Gate
Terms and licenses: Academic/Nonprofit Terms; Industry Terms: Not Available to Industry
How to cite: Tad-CBE(CCG3) was a gift from Weixin Tang (Addgene plasmid # 235074 ; http://n2t.net/addgene:235074 ; RRID:Addgene_235074)
